>Addgene plasmid #208075 | pET16b-RPA4/His14 (MSW#949) | addgene full sequence | sequence record 413079 | Addgene NGS Result
CGGCGTTATTTCTTGATGTCTCTGACCAGACACCCATCAACAGTATTATTTTCTCCCATGAAGACGGTAC
GCGACTGGGCGTGGAGCATCTGGTCGCATTGGGTCACCAGCAAATCGCGCTGTTAGCGGGCCCATTAAGT
TCTGTCTCGGCGCGTCTGCGTCTGGCTGGCTGGCATAAATATCTCACTCGCAATCAAATTCAGCCGATAG
CGGAACGGGAAGGCGACTGGAGTGCCATGTCCGGTTTTCAACAAACCATGCAAATGCTGAATGAGGGCAT
CGTTCCCACTGCGATGCTGGTTGCCAACGATCAGATGGCGCTGGGCGCAATGCGCGCCATTACCGAGTCC
GGGCTGCGCGTTGGTGCGGATATCTCGGTAGTGGGATACGACGATACCGAAGACAGCTCATGTTATATCC
CGCCGTTAACCACCATCAAACAGGATTTTCGCCTGCTGGGGCAAACCAGCGTGGACCGCTTGCTGCAACT
CTCTCAGGGCCAGGCGGTGAAGGGCAATCAGCTGTTGCCCGTCTCACTGGTGAAAAGAAAAACCACCCTG
GCGCCCAATACGCAAACCGCCTCTCCCCGCGCGTTGGCCGATTCATTAATGCAGCTGGCACGACAGTTTC
CCGACTGGAAAGCGGGCAGTGAGCGCAACGCAATTAATGTAAGTTAGCTCACTCATTAGGCACCGGGATC
TCGACCGATGCCCTTGAGAGCCTTCAACCCAGTCAGCTCCTTCCGGTGGGCGCGGGGCATGACTATCGTC
GCCGCACTTATGACTGTCTTCTTTATCATGCAACTCGTAGGACAGGTGCCGGCAGCGCTCTGGGTCATTT
TCGGCGAGGACCGCTTTCGCTGGAGCGCGACGATGATCGGCCTGTCGCTTGCGGTATTCGGAATCTTGCA
CGCCCTCGCTCAAGCCTTCGTCACTGGTCCCGCCACCAAACGTTTCGGCGAGAAGCAGGCCATTATCGCC
GGCATGGCGGCCGACGCGCTGGGCTACGTCTTGCTGGCGTTCGCGACGCGAGGCTGGATGGCCTTCCCCA
TTATGATTCTTCTCGCTTCCGGCGGCATCGGGATGCCCGCGTTGCAGGCCATGCTGTCCAGGCAGGTAGA
TGACGACCATCAGGGACAGCTTCAAGGATCGCTCGCGGCTCTTACCAGCCTAACTTCGATCATTGGACCG
CTGATCGTCACGGCGATTTATGCCGCCTCGGCGAGCACATGGAACGGGTTGGCATGGATTGTAGGCGCCG
CCCTATACCTTGTCTGCCTCCCCGCGTTGCGTCGCGGTGCATGGAGCCGGGCCACCTCGACCTGAATGGA
AGCCGGCGGCACCTCGCTAACGGATTCACCACTCCAAGAATTGGAGCCAATCAATTCTTGCGGAGAACTG
TGAATGCGCAAACCAACCCTTGGCAGAACATATCCATCGCGTCCGCCATCTCCAGCAGCCGCACGCGGCG
CATCTCGGGCAGCGTTGGGTCCTGGCCACGGGTGCGCATGATCGTGCTCCTGTCGTTGAGGACCCGGCTA
GGCTGGCGGGGTTGCCTTACTGGTTAGCAGAATGAATCACCGATACGCGAGCGAACGTGAAGCGACTGCT
GCTGCAAAACGTCTGCGACCTGAGCAACAACATGAATGGTCTTCGGTTTCCGTGTTTCGTAAAGTCTGGA
AACGCGGAAGTCAGCGCCCTGCACCATTATGTTCCGGATCTGCATCGCAGGATGCTGCTGGCTACCCTGT
GGAACACCTACATCTGTATTAACGAAGCGCTGGCATTGACCCTGAGTGATTTTTCTCTGGTCCCGCCGCA
TCCATACCGCCAGTTGTTTACCCTCACAACGTTCCAGTAACCGGGCATGTTCATCATCAGTAACCCGTAT
CGTGAGCATCCTCTCTCGTTTCATCGGTATCATTACCCCCATGAACAGAAATCCCCCTTACACGGAGGCA
TCAGTGACCAAACAGGAAAAAACCGCCCTTAACATGGCCCGCTTTATCAGAAGCCAGACATTAACGCTTC
TGGAGAAACTCAACGAGCTGGACGCGGATGAACAGGCAGACATCTGTGAATCGCTTCACGACCACGCTGA
TGAGCTTTACCGCAGCTGCCTCGCGCGTTTCGGTGATGACGGTGAAAACCTCTGACACATGCAGCTCCCG
GAGACGGTCACAGCTTGTCTGTAAGCGGATGCCGGGAGCAGACAAGCCCGTCAGGGCGCGTCAGCGGGTG
TTGGCGGGTGTCGGGGCGCAGCCATGACCCAGTCACGTAGCGATAGCGGAGTGTATACTGGCTTAACTAT
GCGGCATCAGAGCAGATTGTACTGAGAGTGCACCATTGCGGTGTGAAATACCGCACAGATGCGTAAGGAG
AAAATACCGCATCAGGCGCTCTTCCGCTTCCTCGCTCACTGACTCGCTGCGCTCGGTCGTTCGGCTGCGG
CGAGCGGTATCAGCTCACTCAAAGGCGGTAATACGGTTATCCACAGAATCAGGGGATAACGCAGGAAAGA
ACATGTGAGCAAAAGGCCAGCAAAAGGCCAGGAACCGTAAAAAGGCCGCGTTGCTGGCGTTTTTCCATAG
GCTCCGCCCCCCTGACGAGCATCACAAAAATCGACGCTCAAGTCAGAGGTGGCGAAACCCGACAGGACTA
TAAAGATACCAGGCGTTTCCCCCTGGAAGCTCCCTCGTGCGCTCTCCTGTTCCGACCCTGCCGCTTACCG
GATACCTGTCCGCCTTTCTCCCTTCGGGAAGCGTGGCGCTTTCTCATAGCTCACGCTGTAGGTATCTCAG
TTCGGTGTAGGTCGTTCGCTCCAAGCTGGGCTGTGTGCACGAACCCCCCGTTCAGCCCGACCGCTGCGCC
TTATCCGGTAACTATCGTCTTGAGTCCAACCCGGTAAGACACGACTTATCGCCACTGGCAGCAGCCACTG
GTAACAGGATTAGCAGAGCGAGGTATGTAGGCGGTGCTACAGAGTTCTTGAAGTGGTGGCCTAACTACGG
CTACACTAGAAGGACAGTATTTGGTATCTGCGCTCTGCTGAAGCCAGTTACCTTCGGAAAAAGAGTTGGT
AGCTCTTGATCCGGCAAACAAACCACCGCTGGTAGCGGTGGTTTTTTTGTTTGCAAGCAGCAGATTACGC
GCAGAAAAAAAGGATCTCAAGAAGATCCTTTGATCTTTTCTACGGGGTCTGACGCTCAGTGGAACGAAAA
CTCACGTTAAGGGATTTTGGTCATGAGATTATCAAAAAGGATCTTCACCTAGATCCTTTTAAATTAAAAA
TGAAGTTTTAAATCAATCTAAAGTATATATGAGTAAACTTGGTCTGACAGTTACCAATGCTTAATCAGTG
AGGCACCTATCTCAGCGATCTGTCTATTTCGTTCATCCATAGTTGCCTGACTCCCCGTCGTGTAGATAAC
TACGATACGGGAGGGCTTACCATCTGGCCCCAGTGCTGCAATGATACCGCGAGACCCACGCTCACCGGCT
CCAGATTTATCAGCAATAAACCAGCCAGCCGGAAGGGCCGAGCGCAGAAGTGGTCCTGCAACTTTATCCG
CCTCCATCCAGTCTATTAATTGTTGCCGGGAAGCTAGAGTAAGTAGTTCGCCAGTTAATAGTTTGCGCAA
CGTTGTTGCCATTGCTGCAGGCATCGTGGTGTCACGCTCGTCGTTTGGTATGGCTTCATTCAGCTCCGGT
TCCCAACGATCAAGGCGAGTTACATGATCCCCCATGTTGTGCAAAAAAGCGGTTAGCTCCTTCGGTCCTC
CGATCGTTGTCAGAAGTAAGTTGGCCGCAGTGTTATCACTCATGGTTATGGCAGCACTGCATAATTCTCT
TACTGTCATGCCATCCGTAAGATGCTTTTCTGTGACTGGTGAGTACTCAACCAAGTCATTCTGAGAATAG
TGTATGCGGCGACCGAGTTGCTCTTGCCCGGCGTCAACACGGGATAATACCGCGCCACATAGCAGAACTT
TAAAAGTGCTCATCATTGGAAAACGTTCTTCGGGGCGAAAACTCTCAAGGATCTTACCGCTGTTGAGATC
CAGTTCGATGTAACCCACTCGTGCACCCAACTGATCTTCAGCATCTTTTACTTTCACCAGCGTTTCTGGG
TGAGCAAAAACAGGAAGGCAAAATGCCGCAAAAAAGGGAATAAGGGCGACACGGAAATGTTGAATACTCA
TACTCTTCCTTTTTCAATATTATTGAAGCATTTATCAGGGTTATTGTCTCATGAGCGGATACATATTTGA
ATGTATTTAGAAAAATAAACAAATAGGGGTTCCGCGCACATTTCCCCGAAAAGTGCCACCTGACGTCAAA
AAACCCCTCAAGACCCGTTTAGAGGCCCCAAGGGGTTATGCTATTATCAATCAGCAGACTTAAAATGCTC
CCGATCCACAGTGGGATAGATGTGGCCCTCAACGGTCAGATAATCAATCGCTTCCTTGATGGCCTTGACG
CTAAGGTCGCAGAGCTGAGCCCGGAGCTCATGGATGCTCTTCCCTTCCTGATGAGGACACTCATGAATCA
AACGCAGCACTTCGTCCTGGATGAAATTGCGGTGACTCTCATCGTTATCCCCAGCATCATTCACTTCTGA
TGGAGACACAGGCACACTTTCTACAGTGGTATCACGACGGGCTTTATCCAGCATCATGTGTGCATTGACC
GTTTCCAGAATATGCACGGTGAACTCGTTCATGTCCTCTAGGACATGAATTTTCAATACCTCAAGGCTCT
TTGTTCCCGTGGGACATTTGAGGATACCAAACACTTTGACATATACTCCGACTGACAATGGAGTCACCTG
CTTGACTTTCTCTCTACCAAACCACTGTCGGGCCTCGATTGGTTTCGCGGTCATATCATCAATTTTGTAA
CAAATGTGATTTGAAGCCTTCTCTGCCCCTCTGATTACCCCCACGATGGAGACCTGGGAAACTATAATTC
CCCTAACCTTGAACACAGGGTCAAACACAGTAGAGCTGAGTAGCTGGTTCACGTTACACGGTACAACGTC
CTGAATTCGGACCTTAGGTCTTTGGGTCTTAATAGCAGGAGTTGCATCTCTCTCACACAGTTGGTCACTG
CCTCCACTCGCTCCATCAGCAGCAGAAATGCTGCCATAGCTCCCAAACCCACTCTTACTCATATGTATAT
CTCCTTCTTAAAGTTAAACAAAATTATTTCTAGGATCCATCAAGATCA
[363 nt withheld, positions 5229-5591]
ATGACGACCTTCGATATGGCCGCTGCTGTGATGATGATGATGATGATGATGATGATGGCCCATGGTATAT
CTCCTTCTTAAAGTTAAACAAAATTATTTCTAGGAGATCCGCTCCTCTCACATCAATGCACTTCTCCTGA
TGCTCATGACCAGCCTTCGGCCATACTCTCTGTAGTCCACGGGCTTCACGTCCATCACAGTGGCCTTAAT
TCGAGACTCGTCGTTGTAGGTCTCCACTTTGACCCTGACTCTGAATATGAAAGATCGGAAGTTGGCATTC
TGGAAAACTTCTTCAAATGCCTGTTCATTCTTGTCTTTTAATTCCCCAAGATAAGCAGCATTTTGTCCAA
GGATAGCTTCAGCAGACTCCTGGAAACAAGTCACCCACTGATTCTCTTGAAAATCTGCAATATTTACTGA
CAGGATCATGCGGTACTTGAAATTGGGAAATTCGGTGTCGCACTTCTCACAGCGGTACAATCCATTCTGT
TGATCAATCACTTTCTTATTGCAGTCCTGAGTCGGGCAGGCTTGGTACATGCAGTTCTCTTTGCGAAGAT
ACACCACTGTGGCCACAGAACTAAAGTAGTCCGGCTTGTCGCCTTGGCCCAGGTTCTCGGATTTGACCTC
ATACAAGGTTTTCCAGTTGGTGTTACTCCCTCCGACTCCGCCGCTCTTTAGATCAGAGATGGAAACACCA
TCTAAGGCTTGTCCTTCTGCGTCAAACCATCCACGAAGCTTATAGGCCTCTGGGATGTCAGGATTCGCAA
TGATAGTGCTTGAAGACAGCACGGAGAGGCTCCGTCCACCGAAATCAGAGACTCGGGCTCCTTTGATAGC
CAACACGGGCTGTCTAGAGGGGAATTGTTATCCGCTCACAATTCCCCTATAGTGAGTCGTATTAATTTCG
CGGGATCGAGATCTCGATCCTCTACGCCGGACGCATCGTGGCCGGCATCACCGGCGCCACAGGTGCGGTT
GCTGGCGCCTATATCGCCGACATCACCGATGGGGAAGATCGGGCTCGCCACTTCGGGCTCATGAGCGCTT
GTTTCGGCGTGGGTATGGTGGCAGGCCCCGTGGCCGGGGGACTGTTGGGCGCCATCTCCTTGCATGCACC
ATTCCTTGCGGCGGCGGTGCTCAACGGCCTCAACCTACTACTGGGCTGCTTCCTAATGCAGGAGTCGCAT
AAGGGAGAGCGTCGAGATCCCGGACACCATCGAATGGCGCAAAACCTTTCGCGGTATGGCATGATAGCGC
CCGGAAGAGAGTCAATTCAGGGTGGTGAATGTGAAACCAGTAACGTTATACGATGTCGCAGAGTATGCCG
GTGTCTCTTATCAGACCGTTTCCCGCGTGGTGAACCAGGCCAGCCACGTTTCTGCGAAAACGCGGGAAAA
AGTGGAAGCGGCGATGGCGGAGCTGAATTACATTCCCAACCGCGTGGCACAACAACTGGCGGGCAAACAG
TCGTTGCTGATTGGCGTTGCCACCTCCAGTCTGGCCCTGCACGCGCCGTCGCAAATTGTCGCGGCGATTA
AATCTCGCGCCGATCAACTGGGTGCCAGCGTGGTGGTGTCGATGGTAGAACGAAGCGGCGTCGAAGCCTG
TAAAGCGGCGGTGCACAATCTTCTCGCGCAACGCGTCAGTGGGCTGATCATTAACTATCCGCTGGATGAC
CAGGATGCCATTGCTGTGGAAGCTGCCTGCACTAATGTTC
Features (pLannotate 1.2.2; 20 found; start..end, strand, type, name):
    665..686     +  protein_bind   CAP binding site: CAP binding activates transcription in the presence of cAMP. E. coli catabolite activator protein
    701..1325    +  CDS            TcR (fragment): tetracycline efflux protein; tet; confers resistance to tetracycline
   1567..1947    -  CDS            YPB1_ECOLX: Protein predicted: Swiss-Prot protein existence level 4. From Escherichia coli.
   1964..2155    +  CDS            rop: Rop protein, which maintains plasmids at low copy number; rop
   2257..2396    +  misc_feature   bom: basis of mobility region from pBR322
   2582..3170    -  rep_origin     ori: high-copy-number ColE1/pMB1/pBR322/pUC origin of replication
   3341..4201    -  CDS            AmpR: β-lactamase; bla; confers resistance to ampicillin, carbenicillin, and related antibiotics
   4202..4306    -  promoter       AmpR promoter: bla
   4337..4383    -  terminator     T7 terminator: transcription terminator for bacteriophage T7 RNA polymerase
   4390..5172    -  CDS            RPA4: RFA4_HUMAN - Experimental evidence at protein level: Swiss-Prot protein existence level 1. As part of the alternative replication protein A complex, aRPA, binds single-stranded DNA and probably plays a role in DNA repair. Compared to the RPA2-containing, canonical RPA complex, may not support chromosomal DNA replication and cell cycle progression through S-phase. The aRPA may not promote efficient priming by DNA polymerase alpha but could support DNA polymerase delta synthesis in the presence of PCNA and replication factor C (RFC), the dual incision/excision reaction of nucleotide excision rep
   5180..5202    -  RBS            RBS: efficient ribosome binding site from bacteriophage T7 gene 10 (Olins and Rangwala, 1989)
   5229..5591    -  CDS            RPA3 (sequence withheld): RFA3_HUMAN - Also known as REPA3, RPA14. Experimental evidence at protein level: Swiss-Prot protein existence level 1. As part of the heterotrimeric replication protein A complex (RPA/RP-A), binds and stabilizes single-stranded DNA intermediates that form during DNA replication or upon DNA stress. It prevents their reannealing and in parallel, recruits and activates different proteins and complexes involved in DNA metabolism. Thereby, it plays an essential role both in DNA replication and the cellular response to DNA damage (PubMed:9430682). In the cellular response to DNA damage, the RPA comp
   5631..5648    -  CDS            capTEV™ (fragment): composite tag for in vivo biotinylation, TEV protease cleavage, and 6xHis tagging
   5661..5683    -  RBS            RBS: efficient ribosome binding site from bacteriophage T7 gene 10 (Olins and Rangwala, 1989)
   5712..6449    -  CDS            RPA1 (fragment): RFA1_HUMAN - Also known as REPA1, RPA70. Experimental evidence at protein level: Swiss-Prot protein existence level 1. As part of the heterotrimeric replication protein A complex (RPA/RP-A), binds and stabilizes single-stranded DNA intermediates, that form during DNA replication or upon DNA stress. It prevents their reannealing and in parallel, recruits and activates different proteins and complexes involved in DNA metabolism (PubMed:27723720, PubMed:27723717). Thereby, it plays an essential role both in DNA replication and the cellular response to DNA damage (PubMed:9430682). In the cellular
   6452..6476    -  protein_bind   lac operator: The lac repressor binds to the lac operator to inhibit transcription in E. coli. This inhibition can be relieved by adding lactose or isopropyl-β-D-thiogalactopyranoside (IPTG). lac repressor encoded by lacI
   6477..6495    -  promoter       T7 promoter: promoter for bacteriophage T7 RNA polymerase
   6517..6796    +  CDS            TcR (fragment): tetracycline efflux protein; tet; confers resistance to tetracycline
   6804..6881    +  promoter       lacI promoter: lacI
   6882..652     +  CDS            lacI (across the origin): lac repressor; lacI; The lac repressor binds to the lac operator to inhibit transcription in E. coli. This inhibition can be relieved by adding lactose or isopropyl-β-D-thiogalactopyranoside (IPTG).
