[The description below was written by a language model from this plasmid's Addgene catalogue record and pLannotate feature annotations shown in this document.]
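Description:
pET16b-RPA4/His14 is a bacterial expression plasmid built on the Novagen pET16b backbone for co-producing two human Replication Protein A subunits in E. coli: RPA4, the alternative middle subunit that replaces RPA2 in the "alternative RPA" complex, and the small subunit RPA3 (RPA14) carrying an N-terminal 10xHis tag. The backbone supplies a pBR322-type ColE1 origin with the rop gene and bom site, an ampicillin resistance gene (β-lactamase) under its own promoter, remnants of the tetracycline resistance gene, and a lacI cassette encoding the lac repressor.

Expression is polycistronic. A single T7 promoter with an adjacent lac operator drives one transcript that ends at a T7 terminator, and each open reading frame is preceded by its own Shine-Dalgarno site (annotated as the phage T7 gene 10 ribosome binding site). In a host that supplies T7 RNA polymerase, IPTG relieves lac repression, and the two proteins are made together and assemble into a soluble RPA4/RPA14 subcomplex, which the His tag should allow to be purified by metal affinity. In the sequenced record the order downstream of the promoter is His-tagged RPA3 followed by RPA4, the reverse of the depositor's wording. The short feature labelled as a capTEV fragment just upstream of RPA3 most likely reflects the histidine tag.

The annotation also detects a roughly 740 nt fragment of RPA1 (RPA70) between the lac operator and the first ribosome binding site. The catalogue entry does not mention it. It may be a leftover from a parental construct, and the record does not indicate whether it is translated. The insert size and cloning sites are not recorded.
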