Addgene plasmid #208075: pET16b-RPA4/His14 (MSW#949)
Purpose: Expression of human Replication Protein A 4 and His-tagged RPA3 in E.coli
Depositing lab: Marc Wold. Depositing organization: University of Iowa. Publication: An alternative form of replication protein a prevents viral replication in vitro. Mason AC, Haring SJ, Pryor JM, Staloch CA, Gan TF, Wold MS. J Biol Chem. 2009 Feb 20;284(8):5324-31. doi: 10.1074/jbc.M808963200. Epub 2008 Dec 29. PubMed 19116208.
Backbone
  Vector backbone: pET16b
  Backbone manufacturer: MilliporeSigma (Novagen)
  Vector type: Bacterial Expression
Growth in bacteria
  Bacterial resistance: Ampicillin, 100 μg/mL
  Growth temperature: 37°C
  Growth strain: DH5alpha
  Copy number: High Copy
Gene/Insert
  Gene/Insert name: RPA4, RPA14(His-tagged) (alt name: Gene ID: 29935, 6119)
  Species: H. sapiens (human)
  Insert size (bp): -1
  Tag / fusion protein: 10xHis tag on RPA14 (N terminal on insert)
  Cloning method: Restriction Enzyme; 5′ cloning site Unknown (unknown if destroyed); 3′ cloning site Unknown (unknown if destroyed)
  Sequencing primers: 5′ N/A
Terms and licenses: Academic/Nonprofit Terms; Industry Terms: Not Available to Industry
Depositor comments: Contains a single T7 RNA polymerase promoter followed by RPA4 and His-tagged RPA14. (Each gene has Shine-Delgarno ribosome binding site.) Induction with IPTG expresses RPA14 and RPA4 which form a soluble subcomplex.
How to cite: pET16b-RPA4/His14 (MSW#949) was a gift from Marc Wold (Addgene plasmid # 208075 ; http://n2t.net/addgene:208075 ; RRID:Addgene_208075)
